Addgene plasmid #144973: TFORF3497
Purpose: Lentiviral vector for overexpressing transcription factor ORFs with unique 24-bp barcodes. Barcodes facilitate identification of transcription factors in pooled screens.
Depositing lab: Feng Zhang. Depositing organization: Broad Institute. Publication: A transcription factor atlas of directed differentiation. Joung J, Ma S, Tay T, Geiger-Schuller KR, Kirchgatterer PC, Verdine VK, Guo B, Arias-Garcia MA, Allen WE, Singh A, Kuksenko O, Abudayyeh OO, Gootenberg JS, Fu Z, Macrae RK, Buenrostro JD, Regev A, Zhang F. Cell. 2023 Jan 5;186(1):209-229.e26. doi: 10.1016/j.cell.2022.11.026. PubMed 36608654.
Backbone
  Vector backbone: pLX_TRC317
  Backbone manufacturer: Broad Institute Genetic Perturbation Platform
  Backbone size w/o insert (bp): 8264
  Vector type: Mammalian Expression, Lentiviral
  Selectable markers: Puromycin
Growth in bacteria
  Bacterial resistance: Ampicillin, 100 μg/mL
  Growth temperature: 37°C
  Growth strain: NEB Stable
  Copy number: High Copy
Gene/Insert
  Gene/Insert name: ZNF280C
  Species: H. sapiens (human)
  Insert size (bp): 2417
  Entrez Gene: ZNF280C (a.k.a. SUHW3, ZNF633, ZPET)
  Promoter: EF1a
  Tag / fusion protein: V5 (C terminal on insert)
  Cloning method: Gateway Cloning
  Sequencing primers: 5′ GGGTGGAGACTGAAGTTAGGCCAG; 3′ CACATAGCGTAAAAGGAGCAACATAG
Resource information
  A portion of this plasmid was derived from a plasmid made by: Broad Institute Genetic Perturbation Platform
Terms and licenses: Academic/Nonprofit Terms; Industry Terms: Not Available to Industry
Depositor comments: NM_017666.4 Please test multiple small colonies in case of plasmid recombination. To make this collection available in a timely manner, a portion of this collection was not fully sequenced by Addgene. If an Addgene verified full plasmid sequence is not available, please contact us prior to placing an order to request the full sequence.
How to cite: TFORF3497 was a gift from Feng Zhang (Addgene plasmid # 144973 ; http://n2t.net/addgene:144973 ; RRID:Addgene_144973)
