[The description below was written by a language model from this plasmid's Addgene catalogue record and pLannotate feature annotations shown in this document.]
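Description:
TFORF3497 is a lentiviral mammalian expression plasmid built on the pLX_TRC317 backbone from the Broad Institute Genetic Perturbation Platform. It belongs to a barcoded transcription factor ORF collection. It carries the human ZNF280C open reading frame (also known as SUHW3, ZNF633 or ZPET; the depositor cites a RefSeq transcript as reference), introduced by Gateway cloning. The ORF is therefore flanked by attB1 and attB2 recombination sites. Expression is driven by the strong constitutive EF-1α promoter, and the ORF is followed by a C-terminal V5 epitope tag for detection. A WPRE downstream enhances transcript stability and expression. The catalogue states that each construct in the collection carries a unique 24-bp barcode. The barcode is not annotated as a feature in the table, so its position is not recorded here. The short U6 promoter fragment annotated between the V5 tag and the WPRE is probably a residual or primer-binding sequence, not a functional Pol III unit.

The viral framework is a third-generation, self-inactivating design. An RSV promoter is fused to a truncated HIV-1 5' LTR, followed by the Ψ packaging signal with a gag fragment, the RRE for Rev-dependent export, a cPPT/CTS and a ΔU3 3' LTR. Within the provirus, an SV40 promoter drives puromycin N-acetyltransferase, allowing selection of transduced cells. In bacteria the plasmid is maintained through a high-copy ColE1/pUC origin and ampicillin resistance. An f1 origin and lac-derived backbone remnants are also present. The depositor warns that the plasmid can recombine. The 10,681-nt sequenced record matches the stated backbone plus insert sizes. The construct is intended for overexpressing ZNF280C, either individually or in pooled screens, where the barcode identifies which transcription factor each cell received, as in directed differentiation studies.
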