Features (pLannotate 1.2.2; 34 found; start..end, strand, type, name):
      5..231     +  promoter       RSV promoter: Rous sarcoma virus enhancer/promoter
    232..412     +  LTR            5' LTR (truncated): truncated 5' long terminal repeat (LTR) from HIV-1
    459..584     +  misc_feature   HIV-1 Ψ: packaging signal of human immunodeficiency virus type 1
    568..931     +  CDS            HIV-1 gag (fragment): gag protein from human immunodeficiency virus 1; gag
   1077..1310    +  misc_feature   RRE: The Rev response element (RRE) of HIV-1 allows for Rev-dependent mRNA export from the nucleus to the cytoplasm.
   1687..1713    +  CDS            Rev (fragment): human immunodeficiency virus 1 (HIV-1) Rev protein; rev; enhances nuclear export of unspliced and incompletely spliced viral mRNAs
   1720..1743    +  promoter       SV40 promoter (fragment): SV40 early promoter
   1744..1815    +  promoter       SV40 promoter (fragment): SV40 enhancer and early promoter
   1839..1974    +  rep_origin     SV40 ori: SV40 origin of replication
   2020..2616    +  CDS            PuroR (fragment): puromycin N-acetyltransferase; pac from Streptomyces; confers resistance to puromycin
   2665..2782    +  misc_feature   cPPT/CTS: central polypurine tract and central termination sequence of HIV-1
   2847..2913    +  CDS            small t antigen (fragment): SV40 (simian virus 40) small t antigen
   2920..4098    +  promoter       EF-1α promoter: strong constitutive promoter for human elongation factor EF-1α
   4119..4136    +  protein_bind   attB1 (fragment): mutant version of attB; core recombination site for the Gateway® BP reaction BP Clonase™
   4142..6352    +  CDS            ZNF280C: Z280C_HUMAN - Also known as SUHW3, ZNF633. Experimental evidence at protein level: Swiss-Prot protein existence level 1. May function as a transcription factor. From Homo sapiens (Human).
   6354..6378    -  protein_bind   attB2: mutant version of attB; recombination site for the Gateway® BP reaction BP Clonase™
   6386..6427    +  CDS            V5 tag: epitope tag from simian virus 5
   6443..6496    +  promoter       U6 promoter (fragment): RNA polymerase III promoter for human U6 snRNA
   6538..7126    +  misc_feature   WPRE: woodchuck hepatitis virus posttranscriptional regulatory element
   7177..7196    +  misc_feature   cPPT/CTS (fragment): central polypurine tract and central termination sequence of HIV-1
   7198..7431    +  LTR            3' LTR (ΔU3): self-inactivating 3' long terminal repeat (LTR) from HIV-1
   7509..7630    +  polyA_signal   SV40 poly(A) signal: SV40 polyadenylation signal
   7670..7805    +  rep_origin     SV40 ori: SV40 origin of replication
   7826..7844    -  promoter       T7 promoter: promoter for bacteriophage T7 RNA polymerase
   7852..8007    +  CDS            lacZα (fragment): LacZα fragment of β-galactosidase; lacZ fragment
   8012..8440    +  rep_origin     f1 ori (sequence partly withheld): f1 bacteriophage origin of replication; arrow indicates direction of (+) strand synthesis
   8493..8597    +  promoter       AmpR promoter: bla
   8598..9458    +  CDS            AmpR: β-lactamase; bla; confers resistance to ampicillin, carbenicillin, and related antibiotics
   9629..10217   +  rep_origin     ori: high-copy-number ColE1/pMB1/pBR322/pUC origin of replication
  10400..10492   +  CDS            lacI (fragment): lac repressor; lacI; The lac repressor binds to the lac operator to inhibit transcription in E. coli. This inhibition can be relieved by adding lactose or isopropyl-β-D-thiogalactopyranoside (IPTG).
  10505..10526   +  protein_bind   CAP binding site: CAP binding activates transcription in the presence of cAMP. E. coli catabolite activator protein
  10541..10571   +  promoter       lac promoter: promoter for the E. coli lac operon
  10575..10597   +  protein_bind   lac operator (fragment): The lac repressor binds to the lac operator to inhibit transcription in E. coli. This inhibition can be relieved by adding lactose or isopropyl-β-D-thiogalactopyranoside (IPTG). lac repressor encoded by lacI
  10640..10658   +  promoter       T3 promoter: promoter for bacteriophage T3 RNA polymerase
>Addgene plasmid #144973 | TFORF3497 | addgene full sequence | sequence record 404538 | Addgene NGS Result
TTAATGTAGTCTTATGCAATACTCTTGTAGTCTTGCAACATGGTAACGATGAGTTAGCAACATGCCTTAC
AAGGAGAGAAAAAGCACCGTGCATGCCGATTGGTGGAAGTAAGGTGGTACGATCGTGCCTTATTAGGAAG
GCAACAGACGGGTCTGACATGGATTGGACGAACCACTGAATTGCCGCATTGCAGAGATATTGTATTTAAG
TGCCTAGCTCGATACATAAACGGGTCTCTCTGGTTAGACCAGATCTGAGCCTGGGAGCTCTCTGGCTAAC
TAGGGAACCCACTGCTTAAGCCTCAATAAAGCTTGCCTTGAGTGCTTCAAGTAGTGTGTGCCCGTCTGTT
GTGTGACTCTGGTAACTAGAGATCCCTCAGACCCTTTTAGTCAGTGTGGAAAATCTCTAGCAGTGGCGCC
CGAACAGGGACTTGAAAGCGAAAGGGAAACCAGAGGAGCTCTCTCGACGCAGGACTCGGCTTGCTGAAGC
GCGCACGGCAAGAGGCGAGGGGCGGCGACTGGTGAGTACGCCAAAAATTTTGACTAGCGGAGGCTAGAAG
GAGAGAGATGGGTGCGAGAGCGTCAGTATTAAGCGGGGGAGAATTAGATCGCGATGGGAAAAAATTCGGT
TAAGGCCAGGGGGAAAGAAAAAATATAAATTAAAACATATAGTATGGGCAAGCAGGGAGCTAGAACGATT
CGCAGTTAATCCTGGCCTGTTAGAAACATCAGAAGGCTGTAGACAAATACTGGGACAGCTACAACCATCC
CTTCAGACAGGATCAGAAGAACTTAGATCATTATATAATACAGTAGCAACCCTCTATTGTGTGCATCAAA
GGATAGAGATAAAAGACACCAAGGAAGCTTTAGACAAGATAGAGGAAGAGCAAAACAAAAGTAAGACCAC
CGCACAGCAAGCGGCCGCTGATCTTCAGACCTGGAGGAGGAGATATGAGGGACAATTGGAGAAGTGAATT
ATATAAATATAAAGTAGTAAAAATTGAACCATTAGGAGTAGCACCCACCAAGGCAAAGAGAAGAGTGGTG
CAGAGAGAAAAAAGAGCAGTGGGAATAGGAGCTTTGTTCCTTGGGTTCTTGGGAGCAGCAGGAAGCACTA
TGGGCGCAGCGTCAATGACGCTGACGGTACAGGCCAGACAATTATTGTCTGGTATAGTGCAGCAGCAGAA
CAATTTGCTGAGGGCTATTGAGGCGCAACAGCATCTGTTGCAACTCACAGTCTGGGGCATCAAGCAGCTC
CAGGCAAGAATCCTGGCTGTGGAAAGATACCTAAAGGATCAACAGCTCCTGGGGATTTGGGGTTGCTCTG
GAAAACTCATTTGCACCACTGCTGTGCCTTGGAATGCTAGTTGGAGTAATAAATCTCTGGAACAGATTTG
GAATCACACGACCTGGATGGAGTGGGACAGAGAAATTAACAATTACACAAGCTTAATACACTCCTTAATT
GAAGAATCGCAAAACCAGCAAGAAAAGAATGAACAAGAATTATTGGAATTAGATAAATGGGCAAGTTTGT
GGAATTGGTTTAACATAACAAATTGGCTGTGGTATATAAAATTATTCATAATGATAGTAGGAGGCTTGGT
AGGTTTAAGAATAGTTTTTGCTGTACTTTCTATAGTGAATAGAGTTAGGCAGGGATATTCACCATTATCG
TTTCAGACCCACCTCCCAACCCCGAGGGGACCCATGCATTGCATCTCAATTAGTCAGCAACCAGGTGTGG
AAAGTCCCCAGGCTCCCCAGCAGGCAGAAGTATGCAAAGCATGCGTCTCAATTAGTCAGCAACCATAGTC
CCGCCCCTAACTCCGCCCATCCCGCCCCTAACTCCGCCCAGTTCCGCCCATTCTCCGCCCCATGGCTGAC
TAATTTTTTTTATTTATGCAGAGGCCGAGGCCGCCTCGGCCTCTGAGCTATTCCAGAAGTAGTGAGGAGG
CTTTTTTGGAGGCCTAGGCTTTTGCAAAAAGCTTTCTAGAGGTACCACCGGAGCTTACCATGACCGAGTA
CAAGCCCACGGTGCGCCTCGCCACCCGCGACGACGTCCCCAGGGCCGTACGCACCCTCGCCGCCGCGTTC
GCCGACTACCCCGCCACGCGCCACACCGTCGATCCGGACCGCCACATCGAGCGGGTCACCGAGCTGCAAG
AACTCTTCCTCACGCGCGTCGGGCTCGACATCGGCAAGGTGTGGGTCGCGGACGACGGCGCCGCCGTGGC
GGTCTGGACCACGCCGGAGAGCGTCGAAGCGGGGGCGGTGTTCGCCGAGATCGGCCCGCGCATGGCCGAG
TTGAGCGGTTCCCGGCTGGCCGCGCAGCAACAGATGGAAGGCCTCCTGGCGCCGCACCGGCCCAAGGAGC
CCGCGTGGTTCCTGGCCACCGTCGGCGTCTCGCCCGACCACCAGGGCAAGGGTCTGGGCAGCGCCGTCGT
GCTCCCCGGAGTGGAGGCGGCCGAGCGCGCCGGGGTGCCCGCCTTCCTGGAGACCTCCGCGCCCCGCAAC
CTCCCCTTCTACGAGCGGCTCGGCTTCACCGTCACCGCCGACGTCGAGGTGCCCGAAGGACCGCGCACCT
GGTGCATGACCCGCAAGCCCGGTGCCAGTTAACGAATTCTAGATCTTGAGACAAATGGCAGTATTCATCC
ACAATTTTAAAAGAAAAGGGGGGATTGGGGGGTACAGTGCAGGGGAAAGAATAGTAGACATAATAGCAAC
AGACATACAAACTAAAGAATTACAAAAACAAATTACAAAAATTCAAAATTTTCGGGTTTATTACAGGGAC
AGCAGAGATCCACTTTGGCGCCGGCTCGAGGCCTGCAGGTGCAAAGATGGATAAAGTTTTAAACAGAGAG
GAATCTTTGCAGCTAATGGACCTTCTAGGTCTTGAAAGGAGTGGGAATTGGCTCCGGTGCCCGTCAGTGG
GCAGAGCGCACATCGCCCACAGTCCCCGAGAAGTTGGGGGGAGGGGTCGGCAATTGAACCGGTGCCTAGA
GAAGGTGGCGCGGGGTAAACTGGGAAAGTGATGTCGTGTACTGGCTCCGCCTTTTTCCCGAGGGTGGGGG
AGAACCGTATATAAGTGCAGTAGTCGCCGTGAACGTTCTTTTTCGCAACGGGTTTGCCGCCAGAACACAG
GTAAGTGCCGTGTGTGGTTCCCGCGGGCCTGGCCTCTTTACGGGTTATGGCCCTTGCGTGCCTTGAATTA
CTTCCACCTGGCTGCAGTACGTGATTCTTGATCCCGAGCTTCGGGTTGGAAGTGGGTGGGAGAGTTCGAG
GCCTTGCGCTTAAGGAGCCCCTTCGCCTCGTGCTTGAGTTGAGGCCTGGCCTGGGCGCTGGGGCCGCCGC
GTGCGAATCTGGTGGCACCTTCGCGCCTGTCTCGCTGCTTTCGATAAGTCTCTAGCCATTTAAAATTTTT
GATGACCTGCTGCGACGCTTTTTTTCTGGCAAGATAGTCTTGTAAATGCGGGCCAAGATCTGCACACTGG
TATTTCGGTTTTTGGGGCCGCGGGCGGCGACGGGGCCCGTGCGTCCCAGCGCACATGTTCGGCGAGGCGG
GGCCTGCGAGCGCGGCCACCGAGAATCGGACGGGGGTAGTCTCAAGCTGGCCGGCCTGCTCTGGTGCCTG
GCCTCGCGCCGCCGTGTATCGCCCCGCCCTGGGCGGCAAGGCTGGCCCGGTCGGCACCAGTTGCGTGAGC
GGAAAGATGGCCGCTTCCCGGCCCTGCTGCAGGGAGCTCAAAATGGAGGACGCGGCGCTCGGGAGAGCGG
GCGGGTGAGTCACCCACACAAAGGAAAAGGGCCTTTCCGTCCTCAGCCGTCGCTTCATGTGACTCCACGG
AGTACCGGGCGCCGTCCAGGCACCTCGATTAGTTCTCGAGCTTTTGGAGTACGTCGTCTTTAGGTTGGGG
GGAGGGGTTTTATGCGATGGAGTTTCCCCACACTGAGTGGGTGGAGACTGAAGTTAGGCCAGCTTGGCAC
TTGATGTAATTCTCCTTGGAATTTGCCCTTTTTGAGTTTGGATCTTGGTTCATTCTCAAGCCTCAGACAG
TGGTTCAAAGTTTTTTTCTTCCATTTCAGGTGTCGTGAGGCTAGCATCGATTGATCAACAAGTTTGTACA
AAAAAGTTGGCATGGATGACGACAAACCTTTTCAACCAAAAAACATTTCAAAAATGGCAGAACTCTTTAT
GGAATGTGAAGAAGAAGAGCTAGAGCCATGGCAGAAGAAAGTAGAAGAAACTCAGGATGAGGATGACGAT
GAACTGATCTTTGTTGGAGAGATATCAAGTTCAAAACCAGCCATTTCAAATATTTTGAACAGAGGCCACT
CCAGCTCATCTTCAAAAGGAATAAAGAGTGAGCCACACAGTCCAGGTATTCCTGAAATATTCAGGACTGC
AAGTCAACGCTGCAGAGACCCACCATCAAATCCAGTGGCTGCCTCGCCTAGATTTCATCTTGTATCTAAA
TCTTCACAAAGCTCTGTTACTGTTGAGAATGCGTCTAAACCTGATTTTACAAAGAATTCACAAGTTGGAT
CGGATAATTCTTCAATTTTACTGTTTGACTCGACCCAGGAATCACTACCACCATCCCAAGACATACCAGC
AATTTTTAGAGAAGGTATGAAAAATACTTCATATGTGTTGAAACATCCTTCTACTTCTAAAGTAAACAGT
GTTACTCCAAAAAAACCAAAGACCAGTGAAGATGTTCCTCAGATAAATCCCTCCACTTCATTGCCTTTAA
TTGGCTCTCCTCCAGTGACATCCTCCCAAGTTATGCTGTCAAAAGGTACAAATACCTCATCTCCATATGA
TGCTGGAGCAGATTACCTAAGAGCTTGTCCAAAGTGCAATGTTCAGTTCAATCTTTTGGATCCTTTGAAA
TACCACATGAAGCATTGTTGTCCAGACATGATAACTAAATTTTTGGGAGTAATTGTTAAATCAGAACGTC
CATGTGATGAAGACAAGACTGATTCAGAGACAGGAAAGTTGATCATGTTAGTCAATGAGTTTTATTATGG
AAGGCATGAAGGAGTCACTGAGAAAGAGCCAAAGACTTACACAACCTTTAAATGCTTCAGTTGCTCGAAA
GTTCTTAAAAATAATATTAGGTTTATGAACCACATGAAACATCACTTGGAACTTGAGAAGCAGAACAATG
AAAGCTGGGAAAACCACACCACCTGCCAGCACTGTTACCGGCAATATCCCACACCCTTCCAACTGCAGTG
CCACATTGAGAGTACACACACTCCCCATGAGTTTTCTACTATTTGCAAAATCTGTGAATTATCATTTGAA
ACAGAGCATATTCTTTTACAACATATGAAGGACACCCATAAACCTGGTGAAATGCCATATGTTTGCCAGG
TTTGCCAGTTTAGATCATCAACATTTTCTGATGTAGAAGCTCATTTTAGAGCAGCCCATGAAAACACTAA
GAACTTGCTATGTCCATTTTGCCTCAAAGTTAGTAAAATGGCAACCCCCTACATGAATCATTACATGAAG
CATCAGAAAAAAGGAGTTCATCGTTGCCCAAAATGCAGACTACAATTTTTGACCAGCAAGGAGAAAGCTG
AACATAAGGCGCAGCATCGTACATTTATAAAGCCTAAAGAACTAGAAGGATTGCCTCCTGGAGCAAAAGT
TACTATTCGAGCTTCACTTGGACCTCTCCAGTCAAAATTACCAACTGCACCTTTCGGTTGCGCTCCAGGC
ACTTCTTTTCTTCAGGTCACACCTCCGACATCTCAAAATACAACTGCTAGAAATCCTAGAAAATCTAATG
CCAGTAGATCTAAGACAAGTAAGCTTCATGCAACTACATCCACTGCAAGTAAAGTTAATACAAGTAAGCC
AAGGGGACGTATAGCTAAGTCCAAAGCAAAACCCTCTTACAAGCAAAAGCGACAGCGCAACAGAAAAAAT
AAAATGAGCCTTGCTTTGAAGAACATAAGGTGTCGTCGGGGCATTCACAAGTGCATTGAATGTCATTCCA
AAATAAAAGATTTTGCAAGCCACTTTTCTATATACATCCACTGCAGTTTTTGCAAGTACAATACTAACTG
TAACAAAGCCTTTGTAAATCATATGATGAGCTCTCATAGCAACCATCCAGGTAAACGGTTTTGTATTTTC
AAGAAGCATTCAGGAACTCTCAGGGGCATTACTCTAGTGTGCCTTAAATGTGATTTCCTAGCTGATTCTT
CCGGCTTAGATCGTATGGCTAAACACTTAAGTCAACGTAAAACTCATACTTGCCAAGTTATAATAGAGAA
TGTTTCCAAAAGTACCTCAACTTCTGAACCCACTACTGGCTGCTCATTGAAATACCCAACTTTCTTGTAC
AAAGTGGTTGATATCGGTAAGCCTATCCCTAACCCTCTCCTCGGTCTCGATTCTACGTAGTAATGAACTA
GTCCGTAACTTGAAAGTATTTCGATTTCTTGGCTTTATATATCTTGTGGAAAGGACGATAGAAAGACCCT
TCCTTCTACCCAACGCGTTAAGTCGACAATCAACCTCTGGATTACAAAATTTGTGAAAGATTGACTGGTA
TTCTTAACTATGTTGCTCCTTTTACGCTATGTGGATACGCTGCTTTAATGCCTTTGTATCATGCTATTGC
TTCCCGTATGGCTTTCATTTTCTCCTCCTTGTATAAATCCTGGTTGCTGTCTCTTTATGAGGAGTTGTGG
CCCGTTGTCAGGCAACGTGGCGTGGTGTGCACTGTGTTTGCTGACGCAACCCCCACTGGTTGGGGCATTG
CCACCACCTGTCAGCTCCTTTCCGGGACTTTCGCTTTCCCCCTCCCTATTGCCACGGCGGAACTCATCGC
CGCCTGCCTTGCCCGCTGCTGGACAGGGGCTCGGCTGTTGGGCACTGACAATTCCGTGGTGTTGTCGGGG
AAATCATCGTCCTTTCCTTGGCTGCTCGCCTGTGTTGCCACCTGGATTCTGCGCGGGACGTCCTTCTGCT
ACGTCCCTTCGGCCCTCAATCCAGCGGACCTTCCTTCCCGCGGCCTGCTGCCGGCTCTGCGGCCTCTTCC
GCGTCTTCGCCTTCGCCCTCAGACGAGTCGGATCTCCCTTTGGGCCGCCTCCCCGCGTCGACTTTAAGAC
CAATGACTTACAAGGCAGCTGTAGATCTTAGCCACTTTTTAAAAGAAAAGGGGGGACTGGAAGGGCTAAT
TCACTCCCAACGAAGACAAGATCTGCTTTTTGCTTGTACTGGGTCTCTCTGGTTAGACCAGATCTGAGCC
TGGGAGCTCTCTGGCTAACTAGGGAACCCACTGCTTAAGCCTCAATAAAGCTTGCCTTGAGTGCTTCAAG
TAGTGTGTGCCCGTCTGTTGTGTGACTCTGGTAACTAGAGATCCCTCAGACCCTTTTAGTCAGTGTGGAA
AATCTCTAGCAGTACGTATAGTAGTTCATGTCATCTTATTATTCAGTATTTATAACTTGCAAAGAAATGA
ATATCAGAGAGTGAGAGGAACTTGTTTATTGCAGCTTATAATGGTTACAAATAAAGCAATAGCATCACAA
ATTTCACAAATAAAGCATTTTTTTCACTGCATTCTAGTTGTGGTTTGTCCAAACTCATCAATGTATCTTA
TCATGTCTGGCTCTAGCTATCCCGCCCCTAACTCCGCCCATCCCGCCCCTAACTCCGCCCAGTTCCGCCC
ATTCTCCGCCCCATGGCTGACTAATTTTTTTTATTTATGCAGAGGCCGAGGCCGCCTCGGCCTCTGAGCT
ATTCCAGAAGTAGTGAGGAGGCTTTTTTGGAGGCCTAGGGACGTACCCAATTCGCCCTATAGTGAGTCGT
ATTACGCGCGCTCACTGGCCGTCGTTTTACAACGTCGTGACTGGGAAAACCCTGGCGTTACCCAACTTAA
TCGCCTTGCAGCACATCCCCCTTTCGCCAGCTGGCGTAATAGCGAAGAGGCCCGCACCGATCGCCCTTCC
CAACAGTTGCGCAGCCTGAATGGCGAATGGG
[124 nt withheld, positions 8012-8135]
C
[91 nt withheld, positions 8137-8227]
A
[49 nt withheld, positions 8229-8277]
CCTTTGACGTTGGAGTCCACGTTCTTT
[37 nt withheld, positions 8305-8341]
ACCCTATCTCGGTCTATTCTTTTGATTTATAAGGGATTTTGCCGATTTCGGCCTATTGGTTAAAAAATGA
GCTGATTTAACAAAAATTTAACGCGAATTTTAACAAAATATTAACGCTTACAATTTAGGTGGCACTTTTC
GGGGAAATGTGCGCGGAACCCCTATTTGTTTATTTTTCTAAATACATTCAAATATGTATCCGCTCATGAG
ACAATAACCCTGATAAATGCTTCAATAATATTGAAAAAGGAAGAGTATGAGTATTCAACATTTCCGTGTC
GCCCTTATTCCCTTTTTTGCGGCATTTTGCCTTCCTGTTTTTGCTCACCCAGAAACGCTGGTGAAAGTAA
AAGATGCTGAAGATCAGTTGGGTGCACGAGTGGGTTACATCGAACTGGATCTCAACAGCGGTAAGATCCT
TGAGAGTTTTCGCCCCGAAGAACGTTTTCCAATGATGAGCACTTTTAAAGTTCTGCTATGTGGCGCGGTA
TTATCCCGTATTGACGCCGGGCAAGAGCAACTCGGTCGCCGCATACACTATTCTCAGAATGACTTGGTTG
AGTACTCACCAGTCACAGAAAAGCATCTTACGGATGGCATGACAGTAAGAGAATTATGCAGTGCTGCCAT
AACCATGAGTGATAACACTGCGGCCAACTTACTTCTGACAACGATCGGAGGACCGAAGGAGCTAACCGCT
TTTTTGCACAACATGGGGGATCATGTAACTCGCCTTGATCGTTGGGAACCGGAGCTGAATGAAGCCATAC
CAAACGACGAGCGTGACACCACGATGCCTGTAGCAATGGCAACAACGTTGCGCAAACTATTAACTGGCGA
ACTACTTACTCTAGCTTCCCGGCAACAATTAATAGACTGGATGGAGGCGGATAAAGTTGCAGGACCACTT
CTGCGCTCGGCCCTTCCGGCTGGCTGGTTTATTGCTGATAAATCTGGAGCCGGTGAGCGTGGGTCTCGCG
GTATCATTGCAGCACTGGGGCCAGATGGTAAGCCCTCCCGTATCGTAGTTATCTACACGACGGGGAGTCA
GGCAACTATGGATGAACGAAATAGACAGATCGCTGAGATAGGTGCCTCACTGATTAAGCATTGGTAACTG
TCAGACCAAGTTTACTCATATATACTTTAGATTGATTTAAAACTTCATTTTTAATTTAAAAGGATCTAGG
TGAAGATCCTTTTTGATAATCTCATGACCAAAATCCCTTAACGTGAGTTTTCGTTCCACTGAGCGTCAGA
CCCCGTAGAAAAGATCAAAGGATCTTCTTGAGATCCTTTTTTTCTGCGCGTAATCTGCTGCTTGCAAACA
AAAAAACCACCGCTACCAGCGGTGGTTTGTTTGCCGGATCAAGAGCTACCAACTCTTTTTCCGAAGGTAA
CTGGCTTCAGCAGAGCGCAGATACCAAATACTGTTCTTCTAGTGTAGCCGTAGTTAGGCCACCACTTCAA
GAACTCTGTAGCACCGCCTACATACCTCGCTCTGCTAATCCTGTTACCAGTGGCTGCTGCCAGTGGCGAT
AAGTCGTGTCTTACCGGGTTGGACTCAAGACGATAGTTACCGGATAAGGCGCAGCGGTCGGGCTGAACGG
GGGGTTCGTGCACACAGCCCAGCTTGGAGCGAACGACCTACACCGAACTGAGATACCTACAGCGTGAGCT
ATGAGAAAGCGCCACGCTTCCCGAAGGGAGAAAGGCGGACAGGTATCCGGTAAGCGGCAGGGTCGGAACA
GGAGAGCGCACGAGGGAGCTTCCAGGGGGAAACGCCTGGTATCTTTATAGTCCTGTCGGGTTTCGCCACC
TCTGACTTGAGCGTCGATTTTTGTGATGCTCGTCAGGGGGGCGGAGCCTATGGAAAAACGCCAGCAACGC
GGCCTTTTTACGGTTCCTGGCCTTTTGCTGGCCTTTTGCTCACATGTTCTTTCCTGCGTTATCCCCTGAT
TCTGTGGATAACCGTATTACCGCCTTTGAGTGAGCTGATACCGCTCGCCGCAGCCGAACGACCGAGCGCA
GCGAGTCAGTGAGCGAGGAAGCGGAAGAGCGCCCAATACGCAAACCGCCTCTCCCCGCGCGTTGGCCGAT
TCATTAATGCAGCTGGCACGACAGGTTTCCCGACTGGAAAGCGGGCAGTGAGCGCAACGCAATTAATGTG
AGTTAGCTCACTCATTAGGCACCCCAGGCTTTACACTTTATGCTTCCGGCTCGTATGTTGTGTGGAATTG
TGAGCGGATAACAATTTCACACAGGAAACAGCTATGACCATGATTACGCCAAGCGCGCAATTAACCCTCA
CTAAAGGGAACAAAAGCTGGAGCTGCAAGC
