>Addgene plasmid #144973 | TFORF3497 | depositor partial sequence | sequence record 287034 | Insert
ATCGATTGATCAACAAGTTTGTACAAAAAAGTTGGCATGGATGACGACAAACCTTTTCAACCAAAAAACA
TTTCAAAAATGGCAGAACTCTTTATGGAATGTGAAGAAGAAGAGCTAGAGCCATGGCAGAAGAAAGTAGA
AGAAACTCAGGATGAGGATGACGATGAACTGATCTTTGTTGGAGAGATATCAAGTTCAAAACCAGCCATT
TCAAATATTTTGAACAGAGGCCACTCCAGCTCATCTTCAAAAGGAATAAAGAGTGAGCCACACAGTCCAG
GTATTCCTGAAATATTCAGGACTGCAAGTCAACGCTGCAGAGACCCACCATCAAATCCAGTGGCTGCCTC
GCCTAGATTTCATCTTGTATCTAAATCTTCACAAAGCTCTGTTACTGTTGAGAATGCGTCTAAACCTGAT
TTTACAAAGAATTCACAAGTTGGATCGGATAATTCTTCAATTTTACTGTTTGACTCGACCCAGGAATCAC
TACCACCATCCCAAGACATACCAGCAATTTTTAGAGAAGGTATGAAAAATACTTCATATGTGTTGAAACA
TCCTTCTACTTCTAAAGTAAACAGTGTTACTCCAAAAAAACCAAAGACCAGTGAAGATGTTCCTCAGATA
AATCCCTCCACTTCATTGCCTTTAATTGGCTCTCCTCCAGTGACATCCTCCCAAGTTATGCTGTCAAAAG
GTACAAATACCTCATCTCCATATGATGCTGGAGCAGATTACCTAAGAGCTTGTCCAAAGTGCAATGTTCA
GTTCAATCTTTTGGATCCTTTGAAATACCACATGAAGCATTGTTGTCCAGACATGATAACTAAATTTTTG
GGAGTAATTGTTAAATCAGAACGTCCATGTGATGAAGACAAGACTGATTCAGAGACAGGAAAGTTGATCA
TGTTAGTCAATGAGTTTTATTATGGAAGGCATGAAGGAGTCACTGAGAAAGAGCCAAAGACTTACACAAC
CTTTAAATGCTTCAGTTGCTCGAAAGTTCTTAAAAATAATATTAGGTTTATGAACCACATGAAACATCAC
TTGGAACTTGAGAAGCAGAACAATGAAAGCTGGGAAAACCACACCACCTGCCAGCACTGTTACCGGCAAT
ATCCCACACCCTTCCAACTGCAGTGCCACATTGAGAGTACACACACTCCCCATGAGTTTTCTACTATTTG
CAAAATCTGTGAATTATCATTTGAAACAGAGCATATTCTTTTACAACATATGAAGGACACCCATAAACCT
GGTGAAATGCCATATGTTTGCCAGGTTTGCCAGTTTAGATCATCAACATTTTCTGATGTAGAAGCTCATT
TTAGAGCAGCCCATGAAAACACTAAGAACTTGCTATGTCCATTTTGCCTCAAAGTTAGTAAAATGGCAAC
CCCCTACATGAATCATTACATGAAGCATCAGAAAAAAGGAGTTCATCGTTGCCCAAAATGCAGACTACAA
TTTTTGACCAGCAAGGAGAAAGCTGAACATAAGGCGCAGCATCGTACATTTATAAAGCCTAAAGAACTAG
AAGGATTGCCTCCTGGAGCAAAAGTTACTATTCGAGCTTCACTTGGACCTCTCCAGTCAAAATTACCAAC
TGCACCTTTCGGTTGCGCTCCAGGCACTTCTTTTCTTCAGGTCACACCTCCGACATCTCAAAATACAACT
GCTAGAAATCCTAGAAAATCTAATGCCAGTAGATCTAAGACAAGTAAGCTTCATGCAACTACATCCACTG
CAAGTAAAGTTAATACAAGTAAGCCAAGGGGACGTATAGCTAAGTCCAAAGCAAAACCCTCTTACAAGCA
AAAGCGACAGCGCAACAGAAAAAATAAAATGAGCCTTGCTTTGAAGAACATAAGGTGTCGTCGGGGCATT
CACAAGTGCATTGAATGTCATTCCAAAATAAAAGATTTTGCAAGCCACTTTTCTATATACATCCACTGCA
GTTTTTGCAAGTACAATACTAACTGTAACAAAGCCTTTGTAAATCATATGATGAGCTCTCATAGCAACCA
TCCAGGTAAACGGTTTTGTATTTTCAAGAAGCATTCAGGAACTCTCAGGGGCATTACTCTAGTGTGCCTT
AAATGTGATTTCCTAGCTGATTCTTCCGGCTTAGATCGTATGGCTAAACACTTAAGTCAACGTAAAACTC
ATACTTGCCAAGTTATAATAGAGAATGTTTCCAAAAGTACCTCAACTTCTGAACCCACTACTGGCTGCTC
ATTGAAATACCCAACTTTCTTGTACAAAGTGGTTGATATCGGTAAGCCTATCCCTAACCCTCTCCTCGGT
CTCGATTCTACGTAGTAATGAACTAGTCCGTAACTTGAAAGTATTTCGATTTCTTGGCTTTATATATCTT
GTGGAAAGGACGATAGAAAGACCCTTCCTTCTACCCA
