>Addgene plasmid #144973 | TFORF3497 | depositor partial sequence | sequence record 287035 | Barcode
TAGAAAGACCCTTCCTTCTACCCA
